Addgene plasmid #14844: pJRL2 PHO5(TATA-C2)pr ECFP (EB#1562)
Depositing lab: Erin O'Shea. Depositing organization: Harvard University. Publication: Control of stochasticity in eukaryotic gene expression. Raser JM, O'Shea EK. Science. 2004 Jun 18. 304(5678):1811-4. 10.1126/science.1098641 PubMed 15166317.
Backbone
  Vector backbone: pJRL2
  Vector type: Yeast Expression
Growth in bacteria
  Bacterial resistance: Ampicillin, 100 μg/mL
  Growth temperature: 37°C
  Growth strain: DH5alpha
  Copy number: High Copy
Gene/Insert
  Gene/Insert name: PHO5 promoter TATA-C2 (alt name: PHO5 promoter)
  Species: S. cerevisiae (budding yeast)
  Mutation: TATA-C2. TATA box mutated from TATATAAG to TCTATAAG.
  Entrez Gene: PHO5 (a.k.a. YBR093C)
  Tag / fusion protein: ECFP (C terminal on insert)
  Cloning method: Restriction Enzyme
  Sequencing primers: 5′ n/a
Terms and licenses: Academic/Nonprofit Terms; Industry Terms: Not Available to Industry
Depositor comments: pJRL2 is a yeast chromosomal integration vector that replaces the LEU2 chromosomal locus by homologous recombination. pJRL2 was constructed by insertion of the 200 bp upstream of the LEU2 start codon, an Asc I restriction enzyme site, the 200 bp downstream of the LEU2 stop codon and a 5.5 kb hisG::URA3::kanR::hisG cassette into pBluescript. The contruct contains 1000 bp of promoter sequence, from the nucleotide immediately upstream of the start codon, followed by six base-pairs of idealized Kozak sequence AACAAA for optimal translational initiation, the coding sequence of the appropriate fluorophore (yECFP or yVYFP) and the 500 bp 3’ to the stop codon of ACT1 in the pJRL2 integrating vector.
How to cite: pJRL2 PHO5(TATA-C2)pr ECFP (EB#1562) was a gift from Erin O'Shea (Addgene plasmid # 14844 ; http://n2t.net/addgene:14844 ; RRID:Addgene_14844)
