[The description below was written by a language model from this plasmid's Addgene catalogue record.]
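Description:
pJRL2 PHO5(TATA-C2)pr ECFP is a yeast chromosomal integration reporter built on pJRL2, a pBluescript-derived vector. It is propagated in E. coli as a high-copy plasmid under ampicillin selection. The record mentions no yeast replication origin. Instead, pJRL2 carries 200 bp from upstream of the LEU2 start codon and 200 bp from downstream of the LEU2 stop codon, separated by an AscI site, so that the construct replaces the chromosomal LEU2 locus by homologous recombination. A 5.5 kb hisG::URA3::kanR::hisG cassette provides selection in yeast. In cassettes of this type, the direct hisG repeats generally allow the marker to be lost later by recombination, although the record does not describe this use.

The payload is a transcriptional reporter. It contains 1000 bp of S. cerevisiae PHO5 promoter sequence ending immediately upstream of the start codon, followed by a six-base idealized Kozak sequence for efficient translation initiation. Next come the coding sequence of a yeast cyan fluorescent protein (yECFP) and 500 bp of ACT1 3' sequence, which presumably serves as the terminator. Although the catalogue lists ECFP as a C-terminal tag, the fluorophore is driven directly by the promoter rather than fused to Pho5 protein. The promoter carries the TATA-C2 variant, a single-base substitution in the TATA box (the second position changed from A to C).

The associated publication concerns the control of stochasticity in eukaryotic gene expression. The depositor also notes parallel yECFP and yellow fluorophore versions. Together these suggest single-copy reporters at a defined locus for measuring how promoter changes affect expression level and cell-to-cell variability. No feature table was provided, so element positions cannot be confirmed.
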