>Addgene plasmid #14844 | pJRL2 PHO5(TATA-C2)pr ECFP (EB#1562) | addgene partial sequence | sequence record 21406 | 14844 with EXFP-R
AACATTGAACACCCCAAGTTAAAGTAGTGACTAAGGTTGGCCATGGAACTGGCAATTTACCAGNAGTACA
AATAAATTTTAAGGTCAATTTACCGTAAGTAGCATCACCTTCACCTTCACCGGAGACAGAAAATTTGTGA
CCATTAACATCACCATCTAATTCAACCAAAATTGGGACAACACCAGTGAATAATTCTTCACCTTTAGACA
TTTTGTTGAATTCTGGTAATCTCGAATTTGCTTGCTCTATTTGTTGTTGTTCTTATTCTCATGAGAGATG
AAGCCATACTAACCTCGACTTAGCAAAACATCAGCGCTTATAGACGTTTCATTTCGACAATTCAAAGATG
TTTACCCTTATCCCAAATGGGTATATGCCTTGCCAAGTAAGGTGACCAATTTGATAATTTGGCATGTGCG
ATCTCTTCGAAAACAGGGACCAGAATCATAAATTTAGTCTGTGCTAGTCCCACGTGTGAGTGCCAAGGTT
GTATCGATTCATTTGGAGATTGCCTATTCAATTAACTCTTTTAATCACTTTTACTTTTTTTGGCATTGTG
CAGTTGCGTTCTATGCNAAAACGTGCTAATTTAATATATATTTCTTTGTGCAGACNAAGAAAAAGCGCTA
TGAACCTTTTNACCTTCGTTTG
